>Addgene plasmid #86129 | LentiCRISPR-sgSHOC2-2 | addgene full sequence | sequence record 172754 | Addgene NGS Result
TTAATGTAGTCTTATGCAATACTCTTGTAGTCTTGCAACATGGTAACGATGAGTTAGCAACATGCCTTAC
AAGGAGAGAAAAAGCACCGTGCATGCCGATTGGTGGAAGTAAGGTGGTACGATCGTGCCTTATTAGGAAG
GCAACAGACGGGTCTGACATGGATTGGACGAACCACTGAATTGCCGCATTGCAGAGATATTGTATTTAAG
TGCCTAGCTCGATACATAAACGGGTCTCTCTGGTTAGACCAGATCTGAGCCTGGGAGCTCTCTGGCTAAC
TAGGGAACCCACTGCTTAAGCCTCAATAAAGCTTGCCTTGAGTGCTTCAAGTAGTGTGTGCCCGTCTGTT
GTGTGACTCTGGTAACTAGAGATCCCTCAGACCCTTTTAGTCAGTGTGGAAAATCTCTAGCAGTGGCGCC
CGAACAGGGACTTGAAAGCGAAAGGGAAACCAGAGGAGCTCTCTCGACGCAGGACTCGGCTTGCTGAAGC
GCGCACGGCAAGAGGCGAGGGGCGGCGACTGGTGAGTACGCCAAAAATTTTGACTAGCGGAGGCTAGAAG
GAGAGAGATGGGTGCGAGAGCGTCAGTATTAAGCGGGGGAGAATTAGATCGCGATGGGAAAAAATTCGGT
TAAGGCCAGGGGGAAAGAAAAAATATAAATTAAAACATATAGTATGGGCAAGCAGGGAGCTAGAACGATT
CGCAGTTAATCCTGGCCTGTTAGAAACATCAGAAGGCTGTAGACAAATACTGGGACAGCTACAACCATCC
CTTCAGACAGGATCAGAAGAACTTAGATCATTATATAATACAGTAGCAACCCTCTATTGTGTGCATCAAA
GGATAGAGATAAAAGACACCAAGGAAGCTTTAGACAAGATAGAGGAAGAGCAAAACAAAAGTAAGACCAC
CGCACAGCAAGCGGCCGCTGATCTTCAGACCTGGAGGAGGAGATATGAGGGACAATTGGAGAAGTGAATT
ATATAAATATAAAGTAGTAAAAATTGAACCATTAGGAGTAGCACCCACCAAGGCAAAGAGAAGAGTGGTG
CAGAGAGAAAAAAGAGCAGTGGGAATAGGAGCTTTGTTCCTTGGGTTCTTGGGAGCAGCAGGAAGCACTA
TGGGCGCAGCGTCAATGACGCTGACGGTACAGGCCAGACAATTATTGTCTGGTATAGTGCAGCAGCAGAA
CAATTTGCTGAGGGCTATTGAGGCGCAACAGCATCTGTTGCAACTCACAGTCTGGGGCATCAAGCAGCTC
CAGGCAAGAATCCTGGCTGTGGAAAGATACCTAAAGGATCAACAGCTCCTGGGGATTTGGGGTTGCTCTG
GAAAACTCATTTGCACCACTGCTGTGCCTTGGAATGCTAGTTGGAGTAATAAATCTCTGGAACAGATTTG
GAATCACACGACCTGGATGGAGTGGGACAGAGAAATTAACAATTACACAAGCTTAATACACTCCTTAATT
GAAGAATCGCAAAACCAGCAAGAAAAGAATGAACAAGAATTATTGGAATTAGATAAATGGGCAAGTTTGT
GGAATTGGTTTAACATAACAAATTGGCTGTGGTATATAAAATTATTCATAATGATAGTAGGAGGCTTGGT
AGGTTTAAGAATAGTTTTTGCTGTACTTTCTATAGTGAATAGAGTTAGGCAGGGATATTCACCATTATCG
TTTCAGACCCACCTCCCAACCCCGAGGGGACCCAGAGAGGGCCTATTTCCCATGATTCCTTCATATTTGC
ATATACGATACAAGGCTGTTAGAGAGATAATTAGAATTAATTTGACTGTAAACACAAAGATATTAGTACA
AAATACGTGACGTAGAAAGTAATAATTTCTTGGGTAGTTTGCAGTTTTAAAATTATGTTTTAAAATGGAC
TATCATATGCTTACCGTAACTTGAAAGTATTTCGATTTCTTGGCTTTATATATCTTGTGGAAAGGACGAA
ACACCCAGTTGACCACTCTTCCCAGGTTTTAGAGCTAGAAATAGCAAGTTAAAATAAGGCTAGTCCGTTA
TCAACTTGAAAAAGTGGCACCGAGTCGGTGCTTTTTTGAATTCTAGATCTTGAGACAAATGGCAGTATTC
ATCCACAATTTTAAAAGAAAAGGGGGGATTGGGGGGTACAGTGCAGGGGAAAGAATAGTAGACATAATAG
CAACAGACATACAAACTAAAGAATTACAAAAACAAATTACAAAAATTCAAAATTTTCGGGTTTATTACAG
GGACAGCAGAGATCCACTTTGGCGCCGGCTCGAGTGGCTCCGGTGCCCGTCAGTGGGCAGAGCGCACATC
GCCCACAGTCCCCGAGAAGTTGGGGGGAGGGGTCGGCAATTGAACCGGTGCCTAGAGAAGGTGGCGCGGG
GTAAACTGGGAAAGTGATGTCGTGTACTGGCTCCGCCTTTTTCCCGAGGGTGGGGGAGAACCGTATATAA
GTGCAGTAGTCGCCGTGAACGTTCTTTTTCGCAACGGGTTTGCCGCCAGAACACAGGTGTCGTGACGCGG
GATCCGCCACCATGGATTACAAAGACGATGACGATAAGATGGCCCCAAAGAAGAAGCGGAAGGTCGGTAT
CCACGGAGTCCCAGCAGCCGACAAGAAGTACAGCATCGGCCTGGACATCGGCACCAACTCTGTGGGCTGG
GCCGTGATCACCGACGAGTACAAGGTGCCCAGCAAGAAATTCAAGGTGCTGGGCAACACCGACCGGCACA
GCATCAAGAAGAACCTGATCGGAGCCCTGCTGTTCGACAGCGGCGAAACAGCCGAGGCCACCCGGCTGAA
GAGAACCGCCAGAAGAAGATACACCAGACGGAAGAACCGGATCTGCTATCTGCAAGAGATCTTCAGCAAC
GAGATGGCCAAGGTGGACGACAGCTTCTTCCACAGACTGGAAGAGTCCTTCCTGGTGGAAGAGGATAAGA
AGCACGAGCGGCACCCCATCTTCGGCAACATCGTGGACGAGGTGGCCTACCACGAGAAGTACCCCACCAT
CTACCACCTGAGAAAGAAACTGGTGGACAGCACCGACAAGGCCGACCTGCGGCTGATCTATCTGGCCCTG
GCCCACATGATCAAGTTCCGGGGCCACTTCCTGATCGAGGGCGACCTGAACCCCGACAACAGCGACGTGG
ACAAGCTGTTCATCCAGCTGGTGCAGACCTACAACCAGCTGTTCGAGGAAAACCCCATCAACGCCAGCGG
CGTGGACGCCAAGGCCATCCTGTCTGCCAGACTGAGCAAGAGCAGACGGCTGGAAAATCTGATCGCCCAG
CTGCCCGGCGAGAAGAAGAATGGCCTGTTCGGAAACCTGATTGCCCTGAGCCTGGGCCTGACCCCCAACT
TCAAGAGCAACTTCGACCTGGCCGAGGATGCCAAACTGCAGCTGAGCAAGGACACCTACGACGACGACCT
GGACAACCTGCTGGCCCAGATCGGCGACCAGTACGCCGACCTGTTTCTGGCCGCCAAGAACCTGTCCGAC
GCCATCCTGCTGAGCGACATCCTGAGAGTGAACACCGAGATCACCAAGGCCCCCCTGAGCGCCTCTATGA
TCAAGAGATACGACGAGCACCACCAGGACCTGACCCTGCTGAAAGCTCTCGTGCGGCAGCAGCTGCCTGA
GAAGTACAAAGAGATTTTCTTCGACCAGAGCAAGAACGGCTACGCCGGCTACATTGACGGCGGAGCCAGC
CAGGAAGAGTTCTACAAGTTCATCAAGCCCATCCTGGAAAAGATGGACGGCACCGAGGAACTGCTCGTGA
AGCTGAACAGAGAGGACCTGCTGCGGAAGCAGCGGACCTTCGACAACGGCAGCATCCCCCACCAGATCCA
CCTGGGAGAGCTGCACGCCATTCTGCGGCGGCAGGAAGATTTTTACCCATTCCTGAAGGACAACCGGGAA
AAGATCGAGAAGATCCTGACCTTCCGCATCCCCTACTACGTGGGCCCTCTGGCCAGGGGAAACAGCAGAT
TCGCCTGGATGACCAGAAAGAGCGAGGAAACCATCACCCCCTGGAACTTCGAGGAAGTGGTGGACAAGGG
CGCTTCCGCCCAGAGCTTCATCGAGCGGATGACCAACTTCGATAAGAACCTGCCCAACGAGAAGGTGCTG
CCCAAGCACAGCCTGCTGTACGAGTACTTCACCGTGTATAACGAGCTGACCAAAGTGAAATACGTGACCG
AGGGAATGAGAAAGCCCGCCTTCCTGAGCGGCGAGCAGAAAAAGGCCATCGTGGACCTGCTGTTCAAGAC
CAACCGGAAAGTGACCGTGAAGCAGCTGAAAGAGGACTACTTCAAGAAAATCGAGTGCTTCGACTCCGTG
GAAATCTCCGGCGTGGAAGATCGGTTCAACGCCTCCCTGGGCACATACCACGATCTGCTGAAAATTATCA
AGGACAAGGACTTCCTGGACAATGAGGAAAACGAGGACATTCTGGAAGATATCGTGCTGACCCTGACACT
GTTTGAGGACAGAGAGATGATCGAGGAACGGCTGAAAACCTATGCCCACCTGTTCGACGACAAAGTGATG
AAGCAGCTGAAGCGGCGGAGATACACCGGCTGGGGCAGGCTGAGCCGGAAGCTGATCAACGGCATCCGGG
ACAAGCAGTCCGGCAAGACAATCCTGGATTTCCTGAAGTCCGACGGCTTCGCCAACAGAAACTTCATGCA
GCTGATCCACGACGACAGCCTGACCTTTAAAGAGGACATCCAGAAAGCCCAGGTGTCCGGCCAGGGCGAT
AGCCTGCACGAGCACATTGCCAATCTGGCCGGCAGCCCCGCCATTAAGAAGGGCATCCTGCAGACAGTGA
AGGTGGTGGACGAGCTCGTGAAAGTGATGGGCCGGCACAAGCCCGAGAACATCGTGATCGAAATGGCCAG
AGAGAACCAGACCACCCAGAAGGGACAGAAGAACAGCCGCGAGAGAATGAAGCGGATCGAAGAGGGCATC
AAAGAGCTGGGCAGCCAGATCCTGAAAGAACACCCCGTGGAAAACACCCAGCTGCAGAACGAGAAGCTGT
ACCTGTACTACCTGCAGAATGGGCGGGATATGTACGTGGACCAGGAACTGGACATCAACCGGCTGTCCGA
CTACGATGTGGACCATATCGTGCCTCAGAGCTTTCTGAAGGACGACTCCATCGACAACAAGGTGCTGACC
AGAAGCGACAAGAACCGGGGCAAGAGCGACAACGTGCCCTCCGAAGAGGTCGTGAAGAAGATGAAGAACT
ACTGGCGGCAGCTGCTGAACGCCAAGCTGATTACCCAGAGAAAGTTCGACAATCTGACCAAGGCCGAGAG
AGGCGGCCTGAGCGAACTGGATAAGGCCGGCTTCATCAAGAGACAGCTGGTGGAAACCCGGCAGATCACA
AAGCACGTGGCACAGATCCTGGACTCCCGGATGAACACTAAGTACGACGAGAATGACAAGCTGATCCGGG
AAGTGAAAGTGATCACCCTGAAGTCCAAGCTGGTGTCCGATTTCCGGAAGGATTTCCAGTTTTACAAAGT
GCGCGAGATCAACAACTACCACCACGCCCACGACGCCTACCTGAACGCCGTCGTGGGAACCGCCCTGATC
AAAAAGTACCCTAAGCTGGAAAGCGAGTTCGTGTACGGCGACTACAAGGTGTACGACGTGCGGAAGATGA
TCGCCAAGAGCGAGCAGGAAATCGGCAAGGCTACCGCCAAGTACTTCTTCTACAGCAACATCATGAACTT
TTTCAAGACCGAGATTACCCTGGCCAACGGCGAGATCCGGAAGCGGCCTCTGATCGAGACAAACGGCGAA
ACCGGGGAGATCGTGTGGGATAAGGGCCGGGATTTTGCCACCGTGCGGAAAGTGCTGAGCATGCCCCAAG
TGAATATCGTGAAAAAGACCGAGGTGCAGACAGGCGGCTTCAGCAAAGAGTCTATCCTGCCCAAGAGGAA
CAGCGATAAGCTGATCGCCAGAAAGAAGGACTGGGACCCTAAGAAGTACGGCGGCTTCGACAGCCCCACC
GTGGCCTATTCTGTGCTGGTGGTGGCCAAAGTGGAAAAGGGCAAGTCCAAGAAACTGAAGAGTGTGAAAG
AGCTGCTGGGGATCACCATCATGGAAAGAAGCAGCTTCGAGAAGAATCCCATCGACTTTCTGGAAGCCAA
GGGCTACAAAGAAGTGAAAAAGGACCTGATCATCAAGCTGCCTAAGTACTCCCTGTTCGAGCTGGAAAAC
GGCCGGAAGAGAATGCTGGCCTCTGCCGGCGAACTGCAGAAGGGAAACGAACTGGCCCTGCCCTCCAAAT
ATGTGAACTTCCTGTACCTGGCCAGCCACTATGAGAAGCTGAAGGGCTCCCCCGAGGATAATGAGCAGAA
ACAGCTGTTTGTGGAACAGCACAAGCACTACCTGGACGAGATCATCGAGCAGATCAGCGAGTTCTCCAAG
AGAGTGATCCTGGCCGACGCTAATCTGGACAAAGTGCTGTCCGCCTACAACAAGCACCGGGATAAGCCCA
TCAGAGAGCAGGCCGAGAATATCATCCACCTGTTTACCCTGACCAATCTGGGAGCCCCTGCCGCCTTCAA
GTACTTTGACACCACCATCGACCGGAAGAGGTACACCAGCACCAAAGAGGTGCTGGACGCCACCCTGATC
CACCAGAGCATCACCGGCCTGTACGAGACACGGATCGACCTGTCTCAGCTGGGAGGCGACAAGCGTCCTG
CTGCTACTAAGAAAGCTGGTCAAGCTAAGAAAAAGAAAGCTAGCGGCAGCGGCGCCACCAACTTCAGCCT
GCTGAAGCAGGCCGGCGACGTGGAGGAGAACCCCGGCCCCATGACCGAGTACAAGCCCACGGTGCGCCTC
GCCACCCGCGACGACGTCCCCAGGGCCGTACGCACCCTCGCCGCCGCGTTCGCCGACTACCCCGCCACGC
GCCACACCGTCGATCCGGACCGCCACATCGAGCGGGTCACCGAGCTGCAAGAACTCTTCCTCACGCGCGT
CGGGCTCGACATCGGCAAGGTGTGGGTCGCGGACGACGGCGCCGCGGTGGCGGTCTGGACCACGCCGGAG
AGCGTCGAAGCGGGGGCGGTGTTCGCCGAGATCGGCCCGCGCATGGCCGAGTTGAGCGGTTCCCGGCTGG
CCGCGCAGCAACAGATGGAAGGCCTCCTGGCGCCGCACCGGCCCAAGGAGCCCGCGTGGTTCCTGGCCAC
CGTCGGAGTCTCGCCCGACCACCAGGGCAAGGGTCTGGGCAGCGCCGTCGTGCTCCCCGGAGTGGAGGCG
GCCGAGCGCGCCGGGGTGCCCGCCTTCCTGGAGACCTCCGCGCCCCGCAACCTCCCCTTCTACGAGCGGC
TCGGCTTCACCGTCACCGCCGACGTCGAGGTGCCCGAAGGACCGCGCACCTGGTGCATGACCCGCAAGCC
CGGTGCCTGAACGCGTTAAGTCGACAATCAACCTCTGGATTACAAAATTTGTGAAAGATTGACTGGTATT
CTTAACTATGTTGCTCCTTTTACGCTATGTGGATACGCTGCTTTAATGCCTTTGTATCATGCTATTGCTT
CCCGTATGGCTTTCATTTTCTCCTCCTTGTATAAATCCTGGTTGCTGTCTCTTTATGAGGAGTTGTGGCC
CGTTGTCAGGCAACGTGGCGTGGTGTGCACTGTGTTTGCTGACGCAACCCCCACTGGTTGGGGCATTGCC
ACCACCTGTCAGCTCCTTTCCGGGACTTTCGCTTTCCCCCTCCCTATTGCCACGGCGGAACTCATCGCCG
CCTGCCTTGCCCGCTGCTGGACAGGGGCTCGGCTGTTGGGCACTGACAATTCCGTGGTGTTGTCGGGGAA
ATCATCGTCCTTTCCTTGGCTGCTCGCCTGTGTTGCCACCTGGATTCTGCGCGGGACGTCCTTCTGCTAC
GTCCCTTCGGCCCTCAATCCAGCGGACCTTCCTTCCCGCGGCCTGCTGCCGGCTCTGCGGCCTCTTCCGC
GTCTTCGCCTTCGCCCTCAGACGAGTCGGATCTCCCTTTGGGCCGCCTCCCCGCGTCGACTTTAAGACCA
ATGACTTACAAGGCAGCTGTAGATCTTAGCCACTTTTTAAAAGAAAAGGGGGGACTGGAAGGGCTAATTC
ACTCCCAACGAAGACAAGATCTGCTTTTTGCTTGTACTGGGTCTCTCTGGTTAGACCAGATCTGAGCCTG
GGAGCTCTCTGGCTAACTAGGGAACCCACTGCTTAAGCCTCAATAAAGCTTGCCTTGAGTGCTTCAAGTA
GTGTGTGCCCGTCTGTTGTGTGACTCTGGTAACTAGAGATCCCTCAGACCCTTTTAGTCAGTGTGGAAAA
TCTCTAGCAGTACGTATAGTAGTTCATGTCATCTTATTATTCAGTATTTATAACTTGCAAAGAAATGAAT
ATCAGAGAGTGAGAGGAACTTGTTTATTGCAGCTTATAATGGTTACAAATAAAGCAATAGCATCACAAAT
TTCACAAATAAAGCATTTTTTTCACTGCATTCTAGTTGTGGTTTGTCCAAACTCATCAATGTATCTTATC
ATGTCTGGCTCTAGCTATCCCGCCCCTAACTCCGCCCATCCCGCCCCTAACTCCGCCCAGTTCCGCCCAT
TCTCCGCCCCATGGCTGACTAATTTTTTTTATTTATGCAGAGGCCGAGGCCGCCTCGGCCTCTGAGCTAT
TCCAGAAGTAGTGAGGAGGCTTTTTTGGAGGCCTAGGGACGTACCCAATTCGCCCTATAGTGAGTCGTAT
TACGCGCGCTCACTGGCCGTCGTTTTACAACGTCGTGACTGGGAAAACCCTGGCGTTACCCAACTTAATC
GCCTTGCAGCACATCCCCCTTTCGCCAGCTGGCGTAATAGCGAAGAGGCCCGCACCGATCGCCCTTCCCA
ACAGTTGCGCAGCCTGAATGGCGAATGGG
[124 nt withheld, positions 8920-9043]
C
[91 nt withheld, positions 9045-9135]
A
[49 nt withheld, positions 9137-9185]
CCTTTGACGTTGGAGTCCACGTTCTTT
[37 nt withheld, positions 9213-9249]
ACCCTATCTCGGTCTATTCTTTTGATTTATAAGGGATTTTGCCGATTTCGGCCTATTGGTTAAAAAATGA
GCTGATTTAACAAAAATTTAACGCGAATTTTAACAAAATATTAACGCTTACAATTTAGGTGGCACTTTTC
GGGGAAATGTGCGCGGAACCCCTATTTGTTTATTTTTCTAAATACATTCAAATATGTATCCGCTCATGAG
ACAATAACCCTGATAAATGCTTCAATAATATTGAAAAAGGAAGAGTATGAGTATTCAACATTTCCGTGTC
GCCCTTATTCCCTTTTTTGCGGCATTTTGCCTTCCTGTTTTTGCTCACCCAGAAACGCTGGTGAAAGTAA
AAGATGCTGAAGATCAGTTGGGTGCACGAGTGGGTTACATCGAACTGGATCTCAACAGCGGTAAGATCCT
TGAGAGTTTTCGCCCCGAAGAACGTTTTCCAATGATGAGCACTTTTAAAGTTCTGCTATGTGGCGCGGTA
TTATCCCGTATTGACGCCGGGCAAGAGCAACTCGGTCGCCGCATACACTATTCTCAGAATGACTTGGTTG
AGTACTCACCAGTCACAGAAAAGCATCTTACGGATGGCATGACAGTAAGAGAATTATGCAGTGCTGCCAT
AACCATGAGTGATAACACTGCGGCCAACTTACTTCTGACAACGATCGGAGGACCGAAGGAGCTAACCGCT
TTTTTGCACAACATGGGGGATCATGTAACTCGCCTTGATCGTTGGGAACCGGAGCTGAATGAAGCCATAC
CAAACGACGAGCGTGACACCACGATGCCTGTAGCAATGGCAACAACGTTGCGCAAACTATTAACTGGCGA
ACTACTTACTCTAGCTTCCCGGCAACAATTAATAGACTGGATGGAGGCGGATAAAGTTGCAGGACCACTT
CTGCGCTCGGCCCTTCCGGCTGGCTGGTTTATTGCTGATAAATCTGGAGCCGGTGAGCGTGGGTCTCGCG
GTATCATTGCAGCACTGGGGCCAGATGGTAAGCCCTCCCGTATCGTAGTTATCTACACGACGGGGAGTCA
GGCAACTATGGATGAACGAAATAGACAGATCGCTGAGATAGGTGCCTCACTGATTAAGCATTGGTAACTG
TCAGACCAAGTTTACTCATATATACTTTAGATTGATTTAAAACTTCATTTTTAATTTAAAAGGATCTAGG
TGAAGATCCTTTTTGATAATCTCATGACCAAAATCCCTTAACGTGAGTTTTCGTTCCACTGAGCGTCAGA
CCCCGTAGAAAAGATCAAAGGATCTTCTTGAGATCCTTTTTTTCTGCGCGTAATCTGCTGCTTGCAAACA
AAAAAACCACCGCTACCAGCGGTGGTTTGTTTGCCGGATCAAGAGCTACCAACTCTTTTTCCGAAGGTAA
CTGGCTTCAGCAGAGCGCAGATACCAAATACTGTTCTTCTAGTGTAGCCGTAGTTAGGCCACCACTTCAA
GAACTCTGTAGCACCGCCTACATACCTCGCTCTGCTAATCCTGTTACCAGTGGCTGCTGCCAGTGGCGAT
AAGTCGTGTCTTACCGGGTTGGACTCAAGACGATAGTTACCGGATAAGGCGCAGCGGTCGGGCTGAACGG
GGGGTTCGTGCACACAGCCCAGCTTGGAGCGAACGACCTACACCGAACTGAGATACCTACAGCGTGAGCT
ATGAGAAAGCGCCACGCTTCCCGAAGGGAGAAAGGCGGACAGGTATCCGGTAAGCGGCAGGGTCGGAACA
GGAGAGCGCACGAGGGAGCTTCCAGGGGGAAACGCCTGGTATCTTTATAGTCCTGTCGGGTTTCGCCACC
TCTGACTTGAGCGTCGATTTTTGTGATGCTCGTCAGGGGGGCGGAGCCTATGGAAAAACGCCAGCAACGC
GGCCTTTTTACGGTTCCTGGCCTTTTGCTGGCCTTTTGCTCACATGTTCTTTCCTGCGTTATCCCCTGAT
TCTGTGGATAACCGTATTACCGCCTTTGAGTGAGCTGATACCGCTCGCCGCAGCCGAACGACCGAGCGCA
GCGAGTCAGTGAGCGAGGAAGCGGAAGAGCGCCCAATACGCAAACCGCCTCTCCCCGCGCGTTGGCCGAT
TCATTAATGCAGCTGGCACGACAGGTTTCCCGACTGGAAAGCGGGCAGTGAGCGCAACGCAATTAATGTG
AGTTAGCTCACTCATTAGGCACCCCAGGCTTTACACTTTATGCTTCCGGCTCGTATGTTGTGTGGAATTG
TGAGCGGATAACAATTTCACACAGGAAACAGCTATGACCATGATTACGCCAAGCGCGCAATTAACCCTCA
CTAAAGGGAACAAAAGCTGGAGCTGCAAGC
Features (pLannotate 1.2.2; 29 found; start..end, strand, type, name):
      5..231     +  promoter       RSV promoter: Rous sarcoma virus enhancer/promoter
    232..412     +  LTR            5' LTR (truncated): truncated 5' long terminal repeat (LTR) from HIV-1
    459..584     +  misc_feature   HIV-1 Ψ: packaging signal of human immunodeficiency virus type 1
    568..931     +  CDS            HIV-1 gag (fragment): gag protein from human immunodeficiency virus 1; gag
   1077..1310    +  misc_feature   RRE: The Rev response element (RRE) of HIV-1 allows for Rev-dependent mRNA export from the nucleus to the cytoplasm.
   1687..1713    +  CDS            Rev (fragment): human immunodeficiency virus 1 (HIV-1) Rev protein; rev; enhances nuclear export of unspliced and incompletely spliced viral mRNAs
   1717..1957    +  promoter       U6 promoter: RNA polymerase III promoter for human U6 snRNA
   1986..2061    +  misc_RNA       gRNA scaffold: guide RNA scaffold for the Streptococcus pyogenes CRISPR/Cas9 system
   2109..2226    +  misc_feature   cPPT/CTS: central polypurine tract and central termination sequence of HIV-1
   2295..2506    +  promoter       EF-1α core promoter: core promoter for human elongation factor EF-1α
   2610..4211    +  CDS            Cas9(N): N-terminal portion of Streptococcus pyogenes Cas9 (Zetsche et al., 2015)
   4212..6710    +  CDS            Cas9(C): C-terminal portion of Streptococcus pyogenes Cas9 (Zetsche et al., 2015)
   6831..7430    +  CDS            PuroR (fragment): puromycin N-acetyltransferase; pac from Streptomyces; confers resistance to puromycin
   7446..8034    +  misc_feature   WPRE: woodchuck hepatitis virus posttranscriptional regulatory element
   8085..8104    +  misc_feature   cPPT/CTS (fragment): central polypurine tract and central termination sequence of HIV-1
   8106..8339    +  LTR            3' LTR (ΔU3): self-inactivating 3' long terminal repeat (LTR) from HIV-1
   8417..8538    +  polyA_signal   SV40 poly(A) signal: SV40 polyadenylation signal
   8578..8713    +  rep_origin     SV40 ori: SV40 origin of replication
   8734..8752    -  promoter       T7 promoter: promoter for bacteriophage T7 RNA polymerase
   8760..8915    +  CDS            lacZα (fragment): LacZα fragment of β-galactosidase; lacZ fragment
   8920..9348    +  rep_origin     f1 ori (sequence partly withheld): f1 bacteriophage origin of replication; arrow indicates direction of (+) strand synthesis
   9401..9505    +  promoter       AmpR promoter: bla
   9506..10366   +  CDS            AmpR: β-lactamase; bla; confers resistance to ampicillin, carbenicillin, and related antibiotics
  10537..11125   +  rep_origin     ori: high-copy-number ColE1/pMB1/pBR322/pUC origin of replication
  11308..11400   +  CDS            lacI (fragment): lac repressor; lacI; The lac repressor binds to the lac operator to inhibit transcription in E. coli. This inhibition can be relieved by adding lactose or isopropyl-β-D-thiogalactopyranoside (IPTG).
  11413..11434   +  protein_bind   CAP binding site: CAP binding activates transcription in the presence of cAMP. E. coli catabolite activator protein
  11449..11479   +  promoter       lac promoter: promoter for the E. coli lac operon
  11483..11505   +  protein_bind   lac operator (fragment): The lac repressor binds to the lac operator to inhibit transcription in E. coli. This inhibition can be relieved by adding lactose or isopropyl-β-D-thiogalactopyranoside (IPTG). lac repressor encoded by lacI
  11548..11566   +  promoter       T3 promoter: promoter for bacteriophage T3 RNA polymerase
