[The description below was written by a language model from this plasmid's Addgene catalogue record and pLannotate feature annotations shown in this document.]
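Description:
LentiCRISPR-sgSHOC2-2 is an all-in-one lentiviral CRISPR vector built on the pLentiCRISPR v1 backbone, delivering Streptococcus pyogenes Cas9 together with a single guide RNA directed against the human SHOC2 gene (the second of the SHOC2 guides in its series). In bacteria the roughly 11.6 kb plasmid is maintained through a high-copy ColE1/pUC-type origin and selected with ampicillin via the β-lactamase gene. The backbone also carries an f1 origin, an SV40 origin and remnants of a lac/T7/T3 cloning region that play no role in the payload.

The transfer cassette has a third-generation layout. An RSV promoter replaces the U3 region of a truncated HIV-1 5' LTR to drive genomic RNA production in packaging cells. It is followed by the Ψ packaging signal with a gag fragment, the Rev response element for nuclear export, and a cPPT/CTS element that aids nuclear import. The ΔU3 3' LTR makes the integrated provirus self-inactivating.

Within this frame, a human U6 RNA polymerase III promoter transcribes the SHOC2 spacer fused to the Cas9 gRNA scaffold. An EF-1α core promoter drives Cas9, which the annotation software splits into adjoining N- and C-terminal portions but which forms one continuous coding region. Puromycin N-acetyltransferase lies downstream of Cas9 with no separate promoter annotated; the feature table does not annotate the element linking the two. A WPRE enhances transcript expression, and an SV40 poly(A) signal lies beyond the 3' LTR.

The construct is used to transduce mammalian cells, select them with puromycin and disrupt SHOC2. It was deposited with a study of gene essentiality and synthetic lethal interactions with oncogenic Ras.
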