Addgene plasmid #86129: LentiCRISPR-sgSHOC2-2
Purpose: Lentiviral vector expressing Cas9 and an sgRNA targeting SHOC2
Depositing lab: David Sabatini. Depositing organization: Whitehead Institute for Biomedical Research. Publication: Gene Essentiality Profiling Reveals Gene Networks and Synthetic Lethal Interactions with Oncogenic Ras. Wang T, Yu H, Hughes NW, Liu B, Kendirli A, Klein K, Chen WW, Lander ES, Sabatini DM. Cell. 2017 Feb 1. pii: S0092-8674(17)30061-2. doi: 10.1016/j.cell.2017.01.013. PubMed 28162770.
Backbone
  Vector backbone: pLentiCRISPR v1
  Vector type: Mammalian Expression, Lentiviral, CRISPR
  Selectable markers: Puromycin
Growth in bacteria
  Bacterial resistance: Ampicillin, 100 μg/mL
  Growth temperature: 37°C
  Growth strain: NEB Stable
  Copy number: High Copy
Gene/Insert
  Gene/Insert name: sgRNA 2 targeting SHOC2
  gRNA/shRNA sequence: CAGTTGACCACTCTTCCCAG
  Entrez Gene: SHOC2 (a.k.a. NSLH1, SIAA0862, SOC2, SUR8)
Terms and licenses: Academic/Nonprofit Terms; Industry Terms: Not Available to Industry
How to cite: LentiCRISPR-sgSHOC2-2 was a gift from David Sabatini (Addgene plasmid # 86129 ; http://n2t.net/addgene:86129 ; RRID:Addgene_86129)
